Addgene plasmid #244678: CL20_mEGFP_FOidr_126
Purpose: Express mEGFP-tagged intrinsically disordered protein (IDR), FOidr_126, derived from human fusion protein PAX3_FOXO1
Depositing lab: Richard Kriwacki. Depositing organization: St. Jude Children's Research Hospital. Publication: Proteome-wide computational analyses reveal links between protein condensate formation and RNA biology. Maiti S, Tripathi S, Baggett DW, Phillips AH, Park CG, Wang J, Wahiduzzaman, Freyaldenhoven WT, Kinger S, Pioso BJ, Bollinger JC, Somjee R, Lang B, Babu MM, Kriwacki RW. Sci Adv. 2025 Dec 5;11(49):eady1420. doi: 10.1126/sciadv.ady1420. Epub 2025 Dec 3. PubMed 41337585.
Backbone
  Vector backbone: CL20
  Vector type: Mammalian Expression
Growth in bacteria
  Bacterial resistance: Ampicillin, 100 μg/mL
  Growth temperature: 37°C
  Growth strain: NEB Stable
  Copy number: High Copy
Gene/Insert
  Gene/Insert name: FOidr_126
  Species: H. sapiens (human)
  Mutation: Unmutated
  Tag / fusion protein: monomeric EGFP (N terminal on insert)
  Cloning method: Restriction Enzyme; 5′ cloning site Unknown (unknown if destroyed)
Terms and licenses: Academic/Nonprofit Terms; Industry Terms: Not Available to Industry
Depositor comments: PAX3_FOXO1_157_256
How to cite: CL20_mEGFP_FOidr_126 was a gift from Richard Kriwacki (Addgene plasmid # 244678 ; http://n2t.net/addgene:244678 ; RRID:Addgene_244678)
