[The description below was written by a language model from this plasmid's Addgene catalogue record and pLannotate feature annotations shown in this document.]
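Description:
CL20_mEGFP_FOidr_126 is a mammalian expression plasmid built on the CL20 backbone. The catalogue lists it only as a mammalian expression vector, but the feature table shows it has the architecture of a self-inactivating HIV-1 lentiviral transfer vector. A CMV enhancer fused to a truncated 5' LTR would drive genomic RNA production in packaging cells. This is followed by the Ψ packaging signal with a partial gag sequence, the cPPT/CTS element that aids nuclear import, and the Rev response element for Rev-dependent export of unspliced RNA. The viral unit closes with a ΔU3 3' LTR, detected only as a fragment, and a rabbit β-globin polyadenylation signal. Short hits to vif, rev and nef are residual HIV-1 sequence rather than functional genes. In bacteria the plasmid is maintained at high copy through a ColE1/pUC-type origin and selected with ampicillin via β-lactamase. An SV40 origin and poly(A) signal also sit in the backbone.

The payload is an internal CMV enhancer/promoter driving monomeric EGFP fused at the N terminus of FOidr_126, an unmutated intrinsically disordered region taken from the human oncogenic fusion protein PAX3-FOXO1. The depositor comment indicates residues 157 to 256 of the fusion, and the annotation tool accordingly matches this segment to a PAX3 fragment, which spans the numbering origin of the circular sequence. A very short tight TRE promoter hit just downstream of CMV probably reflects shared minimal CMV sequence rather than tetracycline regulation. The construct is meant to express the fluorescently tagged IDR in mammalian cells so that its localisation and behaviour can be imaged. The associated study concerns protein condensate formation and its links to RNA biology.
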