Features (pLannotate 1.2.2; 29 found; start..end, strand, type, name):
    256..324     +  CDS            nef (fragment): NEF_HV1Z2 - Experimental evidence at protein level: Swiss-Prot protein existence level 1. Extracellular Nef protein targets CD4(+) T-lymphocytes for apoptosis by interacting with CXCR4 surface receptors. From Human immunodeficiency virus type 1 group M subtype D (isolate Z2/CDC-Z34) (HIV-1).
    326..461     +  LTR            3' LTR (ΔU3) (fragment): self-inactivating 3' long terminal repeat (LTR) from HIV-1
    547..602     +  polyA_signal   β-globin poly(A) signal: rabbit β-globin polyadenylation signal (Gil and Proudfoot, 1987)
    987..1003    -  protein_bind   lac operator: The lac repressor binds to the lac operator to inhibit transcription in E. coli. This inhibition can be relieved by adding lactose or isopropyl-β-D-thiogalactopyranoside (IPTG). lac repressor encoded by lacI
   1011..1041    -  promoter       lac promoter: promoter for the E. coli lac operon
   1056..1077    -  protein_bind   CAP binding site: CAP binding activates transcription in the presence of cAMP. E. coli catabolite activator protein
   1090..1129    -  CDS            lacI (fragment): lac repressor; lacI; The lac repressor binds to the lac operator to inhibit transcription in E. coli. This inhibition can be relieved by adding lactose or isopropyl-β-D-thiogalactopyranoside (IPTG).
   1136..1158    +  promoter       SV40 promoter (fragment): SV40 enhancer and early promoter
   1182..1317    +  rep_origin     SV40 ori: SV40 origin of replication
   1337..1471    +  polyA_signal   SV40 poly(A) signal: SV40 polyadenylation signal
   1473..1527    -  CDS            lacI (fragment): lac repressor; lacI; The lac repressor binds to the lac operator to inhibit transcription in E. coli. This inhibition can be relieved by adding lactose or isopropyl-β-D-thiogalactopyranoside (IPTG).
   1710..2298    -  rep_origin     ori: high-copy-number ColE1/pMB1/pBR322/pUC origin of replication
   2469..3329    -  CDS            AmpR: β-lactamase; bla; confers resistance to ampicillin, carbenicillin, and related antibiotics
   3330..3434    -  promoter       AmpR promoter: bla
   3465..3844    +  enhancer       CMV enhancer: human cytomegalovirus immediate early enhancer
   3846..4103    +  LTR            5' LTR (truncated): truncated 5' long terminal repeat (LTR) from HIV-1
   4150..4275    +  misc_feature   HIV-1 Ψ: packaging signal of human immunodeficiency virus type 1
   4259..4618    +  CDS            HIV-1 gag (fragment): gag protein from human immunodeficiency virus 1; gag
   4767..4884    +  misc_feature   cPPT/CTS: central polypurine tract and central termination sequence of HIV-1
   5027..5110    +  CDS            vif (fragment): VIF_HV1BR - Experimental evidence at protein level: Swiss-Prot protein existence level 1. Counteracts the innate antiviral activity of host APOBEC3F and APOBEC3G. Forms a complex with host APOBEC3F and APOBEC3G thus preventing the entry of these lethally hypermutating enzymes into progeny virions. Recruits an active E3 ubiquitin ligase complex composed of elongin BC, CUL5, and RBX2 to induce polyubiquitination of APOBEC3G and APOBEC3F. In turn, they are directed to the 26S proteasome for degradation. Vif interaction with APOBEC3G also blocks its cytidine deaminase activity in a proteasome-inde
   5244..5477    +  misc_feature   RRE: The Rev response element (RRE) of HIV-1 allows for Rev-dependent mRNA export from the nucleus to the cytoplasm.
   5854..5879    +  CDS            Rev (fragment): human immunodeficiency virus 1 (HIV-1) Rev protein; rev; enhances nuclear export of unspliced and incompletely spliced viral mRNAs
   5879..5895    +  misc_feature   MCS (fragment): multiple cloning site
   5963..6266    +  enhancer       CMV enhancer: human cytomegalovirus immediate early enhancer
   6267..6470    +  promoter       CMV promoter: human cytomegalovirus (CMV) immediate early promoter
   6486..6502    +  promoter       tight TRE promoter (fragment): Tet-responsive promoter PTight, consisting of seven tet operator sequences followed by the minimal CMV promoter
   6501..6538    +  misc_feature   MCS (fragment): multiple cloning site
   6552..7268    +  CDS            mEGFP: mEGFP is a basic (constitutively fluorescent) green fluorescent protein published in 2002, derived from Aequorea victoria. It has moderate acid sensitivity.
   7311..245     +  CDS            PAX3 (fragment) (across the origin): PAX3_HUMAN - Also known as HUP2. Experimental evidence at protein level: Swiss-Prot protein existence level 1. Transcription factor that may regulate cell proliferation, migration and apoptosis. Involved in neural development and myogenesis. Transcriptional activator of MITF, acting synergistically with SOX10 (PubMed:21965087). From Homo sapiens (Human).
>Addgene plasmid #244678 | CL20_mEGFP_FOidr_126 | addgene full sequence | sequence record 488149 | Addgene NGS Result
AAAAAAAAGCTAAGCACAGTATCGACGGTATCCTGTCAGAGCGTGCGTCAGCTCCGCAGTCCGACGAGGG
ATCGGATATTGACAGCGAACCTGATCTGCCGTTAAAGCGCAAACAGCGCCGCAGCCGCACGACTTTTACA
GCTGAACAGTTGGAGGAATTAGAGCGCGCTTTTGAGCGCACCCACTACCCTGATATTTACACGCGTGAAG
AGCTGGCACAACGTGCTAAGTGAACCGGTTCTAGATAAGATTACGGTACCTTTAAGACCAATGACTTACA
AGGCAGCTGTAGATCTTAGCCACTTTTTAAAAGAAAAGGGGGGACTGGAAGGGCTAATTCACTCCCAAAG
AAGACAAGATCTGCTTTTTGCCTGTACTGGGTCTCTCTGGTTAGACCAGATCTGAGCCTGGGAGCTCTCT
GGCTAACTAGGGAACCCACTGCTTAAGCCTCAATAAAGCTTCAGCTGCTCGAGCTAGCAGATCTTTTTCC
CTCTGCCAAAAATTATGGGGACATCATGAAGCCCCTTGAGCATCTGACTTCTGGCTAATAAAGGAAATTT
ATTTTCATTGCAATAGTGTGTTGGAATTTTTTGTGTCTCTCACTCGGAAGGACATATGGGAGGGCAAATC
ATTTAAAACATCAGAATGAGTATTTGGTTTAGAGTTTGGCAACATATGCCCATATGCTGGCTGCCATGAA
CAAAGGTTGGCTATAAAGAGGTCATCAGTATATGAAACAGCCCCCTGCTGTCCATTCCTTATTCCATAGA
AAAGCCTTGACTTGAGGTTAGATTTTTTTTATATTTTGTTTTGTGTTATTTTTTTCTTTAACATCCCTAA
AATTTTCCTTACATGTTTTACTAGCCAGATTTTTCCTCCTCTCCTGACTACTCCCAGTCATAGCTGTCCC
TCTTCTCTTATGGAGATCCCTCGACCTGCAGCCCAAGCTTGGCGTAATCATGGTCATAGCTGTTTCCTGT
GTGAAATTGTTATCCGCTCACAATTCCACACAACATACGAGCCGGAAGCATAAAGTGTAAAGCCTGGGGT
GCCTAATGAGTGAGCTAACTCACATTAATTGCGTTGCGCTCACTGCCCGCTTTCCAGTCGGGAAACCTGT
CGTGCCAGCGGATCCGCATCTCAATTAGTCAGCAACCATAGTCCCGCCCCTAACTCCGCCCATCCCGCCC
CTAACTCCGCCCAGTTCCGCCCATTCTCCGCCCCATGGCTGACTAATTTTTTTTATTTATGCAGAGGCCG
AGGCCGCCTCGGCCTCTGAGCTATTCCAGAAGTAGTGAGGAGGCTTTTTTGGAGGCCTAGGCTTTTGCAA
AAAGCTAACTTGTTTATTGCAGCTTATAATGGTTACAAATAAAGCAATAGCATCACAAATTTCACAAATA
AAGCATTTTTTTCACTGCATTCTAGTTGTGGTTTGTCCAAACTCATCAATGTATCTTATCATGTCTGGAT
CCGCTGCATTAATGAATCGGCCAACGCGCGGGGAGAGGCGGTTTGCGTATTGGGCGCTCTTCCGCTTCCT
CGCTCACTGACTCGCTGCGCTCGGTCGTTCGGCTGCGGCGAGCGGTATCAGCTCACTCAAAGGCGGTAAT
ACGGTTATCCACAGAATCAGGGGATAACGCAGGAAAGAACATGTGAGCAAAAGGCCAGCAAAAGGCCAGG
AACCGTAAAAAGGCCGCGTTGCTGGCGTTTTTCCATAGGCTCCGCCCCCCTGACGAGCATCACAAAAATC
GACGCTCAAGTCAGAGGTGGCGAAACCCGACAGGACTATAAAGATACCAGGCGTTTCCCCCTGGAAGCTC
CCTCGTGCGCTCTCCTGTTCCGACCCTGCCGCTTACCGGATACCTGTCCGCCTTTCTCCCTTCGGGAAGC
GTGGCGCTTTCTCATAGCTCACGCTGTAGGTATCTCAGTTCGGTGTAGGTCGTTCGCTCCAAGCTGGGCT
GTGTGCACGAACCCCCCGTTCAGCCCGACCGCTGCGCCTTATCCGGTAACTATCGTCTTGAGTCCAACCC
GGTAAGACACGACTTATCGCCACTGGCAGCAGCCACTGGTAACAGGATTAGCAGAGCGAGGTATGTAGGC
GGTGCTACAGAGTTCTTGAAGTGGTGGCCTAACTACGGCTACACTAGAAGAACAGTATTTGGTATCTGCG
CTCTGCTGAAGCCAGTTACCTTCGGAAAAAGAGTTGGTAGCTCTTGATCCGGCAAACAAACCACCGCTGG
TAGCGGTGGTTTTTTTGTTTGCAAGCAGCAGATTACGCGCAGAAAAAAAGGATCTCAAGAAGATCCTTTG
ATCTTTTCTACGGGGTCTGACGCTCAGTGGAACGAAAACTCACGTTAAGGGATTTTGGTCATGAGATTAT
CAAAAAGGATCTTCACCTAGATCCTTTTAAATTAAAAATGAAGTTTTAAATCAATCTAAAGTATATATGA
GTAAACTTGGTCTGACAGTTACCAATGCTTAATCAGTGAGGCACCTATCTCAGCGATCTGTCTATTTCGT
TCATCCATAGTTGCCTGACTCCCCGTCGTGTAGATAACTACGATACGGGAGGGCTTACCATCTGGCCCCA
GTGCTGCAATGATACCGCGAGACCCACGCTCACCGGCTCCAGATTTATCAGCAATAAACCAGCCAGCCGG
AAGGGCCGAGCGCAGAAGTGGTCCTGCAACTTTATCCGCCTCCATCCAGTCTATTAATTGTTGCCGGGAA
GCTAGAGTAAGTAGTTCGCCAGTTAATAGTTTGCGCAACGTTGTTGCCATTGCTACAGGCATCGTGGTGT
CACGCTCGTCGTTTGGTATGGCTTCATTCAGCTCCGGTTCCCAACGATCAAGGCGAGTTACATGATCCCC
CATGTTGTGCAAAAAAGCGGTTAGCTCCTTCGGTCCTCCGATCGTTGTCAGAAGTAAGTTGGCCGCAGTG
TTATCACTCATGGTTATGGCAGCACTGCATAATTCTCTTACTGTCATGCCATCCGTAAGATGCTTTTCTG
TGACTGGTGAGTACTCAACCAAGTCATTCTGAGAATAGTGTATGCGGCGACCGAGTTGCTCTTGCCCGGC
GTCAATACGGGATAATACCGCGCCACATAGCAGAACTTTAAAAGTGCTCATCATTGGAAAACGTTCTTCG
GGGCGAAAACTCTCAAGGATCTTACCGCTGTTGAGATCCAGTTCGATGTAACCCACTCGTGCACCCAACT
GATCTTCAGCATCTTTTACTTTCACCAGCGTTTCTGGGTGAGCAAAAACAGGAAGGCAAAATGCCGCAAA
AAAGGGAATAAGGGCGACACGGAAATGTTGAATACTCATACTCTTCCTTTTTCAATATTATTGAAGCATT
TATCAGGGTTATTGTCTCATGAGCGGATACATATTTGAATGTATTTAGAAAAATAAACAAATAGGGGTTC
CGCGCACATTTCCCCGAAAAGTGCCACCTGGGTCGACATTGATTATTGACTAGTTATTAATAGTAATCAA
TTACGGGGTCATTAGTTCATAGCCCATATATGGAGTTCCGCGTTACATAACTTACGGTAAATGGCCCGCC
TGGCTGACCGCCCAACGACCCCCGCCCATTGACGTCAATAATGACGTATGTTCCCATAGTAACGCCAATA
GGGACTTTCCATTGACGTCAATGGGTGGAGTATTTACGGTAAACTGCCCACTTGGCAGTACATCAAGTGT
ATCATATGCCAAGTACGCCCCCTATTGACGTCAATGACGGTAAATGGCCCGCCTGGCATTATGCCCAGTA
CATGACCTTATGGGACTTTCCTACTTGGCAGTACATCTACGTATTAGTCATCGCTATTACCATGGGAGGC
GTGGCCTGGGCGGGACTGGGGAGTGGCGAGCCCTCAGATCCTGCATATAAGCAGCTGCTTTTTGCCTGTA
CTGGGTCTCTCTGGTTAGACCAGATCTGAGCCTGGGAGCTCTCTGGCTAACTAGGGAACCCACTGCTTAA
GCCTCAATAAAGCTTGCCTTGAGTGCTTCAAGTAGTGTGTGCCCGTCTGTTGTGTGACTCTGGTAACTAG
AGATCCCTCAGACCCTTTTAGTCAGTGTGGAAAATCTCTAGCAGTGGCGCCCGAACAGGGACTTGAAAGC
GAAAGGGAAACCAGAGGAGCTCTCTCGACGCAGGACTCGGCTTGCTGAAGCGCGCACGGCAAGAGGCGAG
GGGCGGCGACTGGTGAGTACGCCAAAAATTTTGACTAGCGGAGGCTAGAAGGAGAGAGATGGGTGCGAGA
GCGTCAGTATTAAGCGGGGGAGAATTAGATCGCGATGGGAAAAAATTCGGTTAAGGCCAGGGGGAAAGAA
AAAATATAAATTAAAACATATAGTATGGGCAAGCAGGGAGCTAGAACGATTCGCAGTTAATACTGGCCTG
TTAGAAACATCAGAAGGCTGTAGACAAATACTGGGACAGCTACAACCATCCCTTCAGACAGGATCAGAAG
AACTTAGATCATTATATAATACAGTAGCAACCCTCTATTGTGTGCATCAAAGGATAGAGATAAAAGACAC
CAAGGAAGCTTTAGACAAGATAGAGGAAGAGCAAAACAAAAGTAAGAAAAAAGCACAGCAAGCAGCAGGA
TCTTCAGACCTGGAAATTCCCTACAATCCCCAAAGTCAAGGAGTAGTAGAATCTATGAATAAAGAATTAA
AGAAAATTATAGGACAGGTAAGAGATCAGGCTGAACATCTTAAGACAGCAGTACAAATGGCAGTATTCAT
CCACAATTTTAAAAGAAAAGGGGGGATTGGGGGGTACAGTGCAGGGGAAAGAATAGTAGACATAATAGCA
ACAGACATACAAACTAAAGAATTACAAAAACAAATTACAAAAATTCAAAATTTTCGGGTTTATTACAGGG
ACAGCAGAAATCCACTTTGGAAAGGACCAGCAAAGCTCCTCTGGAAAGGTGAAGGGGCAGTAGTAATACA
AGATAATAGTGACATAAAAGTAGTGCCAAGAAGAAAAGCAAAGATCATTAGGGATTATGGAAAACAGATG
GCAGGTGATGATTGTGTGGCAAGTAGACAGGATGAGGATTAGAACATGGAAAAGTTTAGTAAAACACCAT
AAGGAGGAGATATGAGGGACAATTGGAGAAGTGAATTATATAAATATAAAGTAGTAAAAATTGAACCATT
AGGAGTAGCACCCACCAAGGCAAAGAGAAGAGTGGTGCAGAGAGAAAAAAGAGCAGTGGGAATAGGAGCT
TTGTTCCTTGGGTTCTTGGGAGCAGCAGGAAGCACTATGGGCGCAGCGTCAATGACGCTGACGGTACAGG
CCAGACAATTATTGTCTGGTATAGTGCAGCAGCAGAACAATTTGCTGAGGGCTATTGAGGCGCAACAGCA
TCTGTTGCAACTCACAGTCTGGGGCATCAAGCAGCTCCAGGCAAGAATCCTGGCTGTGGAAAGATACCTA
AAGGATCAACAGCTCCTGGGGATTTGGGGTTGCTCTGGAAAACTCATTTGCACCACTGCTGTGCCTTGGA
ATGCTAGTTGGAGTAATAAATCTCTGGAACAGATTTGGAATCACACGACCTGGATGGAGTGGGACAGAGA
AATTAACAATTACACAAGCTTAATACACTCCTTAATTGAAGAATCGCAAAACCAGCAAGAAAAGAATGAA
CAAGAATTATTGGAATTAGATAAATGGGCAAGTTTGTGGAATTGGTTTAACATAACAAATTGGCTGTGGT
ATATAAAATTATTCATAATGATAGTAGGAGGCTTGGTAGGTTTAAGAATAGTTTTTGCTGTACTTTCTAT
AGTGAATAGAGTTAGGCAGGGATATTCACCATTATCGTTTCAGACCCACCTCCCAACCCCGAGGGGACCG
AGCTCAAGCTTCGAACGCGTGCTAGTTATTAATAGTAATCAATTACGGGGTCATTAGTTCATAGCCCATA
TATGGAGTTCCGCGTTACATAACTTACGGTAAATGGCCCGCCTGGCTGACCGCCCAACGACCCCCGCCCA
TTGACGTCAATAATGACGTATGTTCCCATAGTAACGCCAATAGGGACTTTCCATTGACGTCAATGGGTGG
AGTATTTACGGTAAACTGCCCACTTGGCAGTACATCAAGTGTATCATATGCCAAGTACGCCCCCTATTGA
CGTCAATGACGGTAAATGGCCCGCCTGGCATTATGCCCAGTACATGACCTTATGGGACTTTCCTACTTGG
CAGTACATCTACGTATTAGTCATCGCTATTACCATGGTGATGCGGTTTTGGCAGTACATCAATGGGCGTG
GATAGCGGTTTGACTCACGGGGATTTCCAAGTCTCCACCCCATTGACGTCAATGGGAGTTTGTTTTGGCA
CCAAAATCAACGGGACTTTCCAAAATGTCGTAACAACTCCGCCCCATTGACGCAAATGGGCGGTAGGCGT
GTACGGTGGGAGGTCTATATAAGCAGAGCTCGTTTAGTGAACCGGGCTCGTTTAGTGAACCGAATTCTGC
AGTCGACGGTACCGCGGGCCCGGGATCCACCGGTCGCCACCATGGTGAGCAAGGGCGAGGAGCTGTTCAC
CGGGGTGGTGCCCATCCTGGTCGAGCTGGACGGCGACGTAAACGGCCACAAGTTCAGCGTGTCCGGCGAG
GGCGAGGGCGATGCCACCTACGGCAAGCTGACCCTGAAGTTCATCTGCACCACCGGCAAGCTGCCCGTGC
CCTGGCCCACCCTCGTGACCACCCTGACCTACGGCGTGCAGTGCTTCAGCCGCTACCCCGACCACATGAA
GCAGCACGACTTCTTCAAGTCCGCCATGCCCGAAGGCTACGTCCAGGAGCGCACCATCTTCTTCAAGGAC
GACGGCAACTACAAGACCCGCGCCGAGGTGAAGTTCGAGGGCGACACCCTGGTGAACCGCATCGAGCTGA
AGGGCATCGACTTCAAGGAGGACGGCAACATCCTGGGGCACAAGCTGGAGTACAACTACAACAGCCACAA
CGTCTATATCATGGCCGACAAGCAGAAGAACGGCATCAAGGTGAACTTCAAGATCCGCCACAACATCGAG
GACGGCAGCGTGCAGCTCGCCGACCACTACCAGCAGAACACCCCCATCGGCGACGGCCCCGTGCTGCTGC
CCGACAACCACTACCTGAGCACCCAGTCCAAGCTGAGCAAAGACCCCAACGAGAAGCGCGATCACATGGT
CCTGCTGGAGTTCGTGACCGCCGCCGGGATCACTCTCGGCATGGACGAGCTGTACAAGGGCGGAAGCGGA
GGCTCCGGGGGAAGTGCGGCCGCTTCCCGGTTGCGCAGTAAATTCGGCAAAGGGGAGGAGGAAGAGGCGG
ATTTAGAGCGTAAGGAGGCTGAAGAATCAG
